Features (pLannotate 1.2.2; 7 found; start..end, strand, type, name):
    126..230     +  promoter       AmpR promoter: bla
    221..301     -  CDS            int (fragment): INT2_ECOLX - Protein inferred from homology: Swiss-Prot protein existence level 3. Putative integrase believed to be involved in the insertion of antibiotic resistance genes into plasmids and transposons. From Escherichia coli.
    387..443     +  CDS            GmR (fragment): gentamycin acetyltransferase; aacC1; confers resistance to gentamycin
    450..1238    +  CDS            aadA: S3AD_ECOLX - Experimental evidence at protein level: Swiss-Prot protein existence level 1. Mediates bacterial resistance to the antibiotics streptomycin and spectinomycin. From Escherichia coli.
   1412..2000    +  rep_origin     ori: high-copy-number ColE1/pMB1/pBR322/pUC origin of replication
   2183..2266    +  CDS            lacI (fragment): LACI_ECOLI - Experimental evidence at protein level: Swiss-Prot protein existence level 1. Repressor of the lactose operon. Binds allolactose as an inducer. From Escherichia coli (strain K12).
   2282..1       +  polyA_signal   CaMV poly(A) signal (across the origin): cauliflower mosaic virus polyadenylation signal
>Addgene plasmid | pICH41414 | analyzer sequence | sequence record 75094
CGCTTGAGACCACGAAGTGGCTCTTCAGTGGACGAAAGGGCCTCGTGATACGCCTATTTTTATAGGTTAA
TGTCATGATAATAATGGTTTCTTAGACGTCAGGTGGCACTTTTCGGGGAAATGTGCGCGGAACCCCTATT
TGTTTATTTTTCTAAATACATTCAAATATGTATCCGCTCATGAGACAATAACCCTGATAAATGCTTCAAT
AATATTGAAAAAGGAAGAGTATGCGCTCACGCAACTGGTCCAGAACCTTGACCGAACGCAGCGGTGGTAA
CGGCGCAGTGGCGGTTTTCATGGCTTGTTATGACTGTTTTTTTGGGGTACAGTCTATGCCTCGGGCATCC
AAGCAGCAAGCGCGTTACGCCGTGGGTCGATGTTTGATGTTATGGAGCAGCAACGATGTTACGCAGCAGG
GCAGTCGCCCTAAAACAAAGTTAAACATCATGAGGGAAGCGGTGATCGCCGAAGTATCGACTCAACTATC
AGAGGTAGTTGGCGTCATCGAGCGCCATCTCGAACCGACGTTGCTGGCCGTACATTTGTACGGCTCCGCA
GTGGATGGCGGCCTGAAGCCACACAGCGATATTGATTTGCTGGTTACGGTGACCGTAAGGCTTGATGAAA
CAACGCGGCGAGCTTTGATCAACGACCTTTTGGAAACTTCGGCTTCCCCTGGAGAGAGCGAGATTCTCCG
CGCTGTAGAAGTCACCATTGTTGTGCACGACGACATCATTCCGTGGCGTTATCCAGCTAAGCGCGAACTG
CAATTTGGAGAATGGCAGCGCAATGACATTCTTGCAGGTATCTTCGAGCCAGCCACGATCGACATTGATC
TGGCTATCTTGCTGACAAAAGCAAGAGAACATAGCGTTGCCTTGGTAGGTCCAGCGGCGGAGGAACTCTT
TGATCCGGTTCCTGAACAGGATCTATTTGAGGCGCTAAATGAAACCTTAACGCTATGGAACTCGCCGCCC
GACTGGGCTGGCGATGAGCGAAATGTAGTGCTTACGTTGTCCCGCATTTGGTACAGCGCAGTAACCGGCA
AAATCGCGCCGAAGGATGTCGCTGCCGACTGGGCAATGGAGCGCCTGCCGGCCCAGTATCAGCCCGTCAT
ACTTGAAGCTAGACAGGCTTATCTTGGACAAGAAGAAGATCGCTTGGCCTCGCGCGCAGATCAGTTGGAA
GAATTTGTCCATTACGTAAAAGGCGAGATCACCAAGGTAGTCGGCAAATAACTGTCAGACCAAGTTTACT
CATATATACTTTAGATTGATTTAAAACTTCATTTTTAATTTAAAAGGATCTAGGTGAAGATCCTTTTTGA
TAATCTCATGACCAAAATCCCTTAACGTGAGTTTTCGTTCCACTGAGCGTCAGACCCCGTAGAAAAGATC
AAAGGATCTTCTTGAGATCCTTTTTTTCTGCGCGTAATCTGCTGCTTGCAAACAAAAAAACCACCGCTAC
CAGCGGTGGTTTGTTTGCCGGATCAAGAGCTACCAACTCTTTTTCCGAAGGTAACTGGCTTCAGCAGAGC
GCAGATACCAAATACTGTCCTTCTAGTGTAGCCGTAGTTAGGCCACCACTTCAAGAACTCTGTAGCACCG
CCTACATACCTCGCTCTGCTAATCCTGTTACCAGTGGCTGCTGCCAGTGGCGATAAGTCGTGTCTTACCG
GGTTGGACTCAAGACGATAGTTACCGGATAAGGCGCAGCGGTCGGGCTGAACGGGGGGTTCGTGCACACA
GCCCAGCTTGGAGCGAACGACCTACACCGAACTGAGATACCTACAGCGTGAGCTATGAGAAAGCGCCACG
CTTCCCGAAGGGAGAAAGGCGGACAGGTATCCGGTAAGCGGCAGGGTCGGAACAGGAGAGCGCACGAGGG
AGCTTCCAGGGGGAAACGCCTGGTATCTTTATAGTCCTGTCGGGTTTCGCCACCTCTGACTTGAGCGTCG
ATTTTTGTGATGCTCGTCAGGGGGGCGGAGCCTATGGAAAAACGCCAGCAACGCGGCCTTTTTACGGTTC
CTGGCCTTTTGCTGGCCTTTTGCTCACATGTTCTTTCCTGCGTTATCCCCTGATTCTGTGGATAACCGTA
TTACCGCCTTTGAGTGAGCTGATACCGCTCGCCGCAGCCGAACGACCGAGCGCAGCGAGTCAGTGAGCGA
GGAAGCGGAAGAGCGCCCAATACGCAAACCGCCTCTCCCCGCGCGTTGGCCGATTCATTAATCACTCTGT
GGTCTCAGCTTCTCTAGCTAGAGTCGATCGACAAGCTCGAGTTTCTCCATAATAATGTGTGAGTAGTTCC
CAGATAAGGGAATTAGGGTTCCTATAGGGTTTCGCTCATGTGTTGAGCATATAAGAAACCCTTAGTATGT
ATTTGTATTTGTAAAATACTTCTATCAATAAAATTTCTAATTCCTAAAACCAAAATCCAGTACTAAAATC
CAGAT
